Addgene plasmid #144661: TFORF3185
Purpose: Lentiviral vector for overexpressing transcription factor ORFs with unique 24-bp barcodes. Barcodes facilitate identification of transcription factors in pooled screens.
Depositing lab: Feng Zhang. Depositing organization: Broad Institute. Publication: A transcription factor atlas of directed differentiation. Joung J, Ma S, Tay T, Geiger-Schuller KR, Kirchgatterer PC, Verdine VK, Guo B, Arias-Garcia MA, Allen WE, Singh A, Kuksenko O, Abudayyeh OO, Gootenberg JS, Fu Z, Macrae RK, Buenrostro JD, Regev A, Zhang F. Cell. 2023 Jan 5;186(1):209-229.e26. doi: 10.1016/j.cell.2022.11.026. PubMed 36608654.
Backbone
  Vector backbone: pLX_TRC317
  Backbone manufacturer: Broad Institute Genetic Perturbation Platform
  Backbone size w/o insert (bp): 8264
  Vector type: Mammalian Expression, Lentiviral
  Selectable markers: Puromycin
Growth in bacteria
  Bacterial resistance: Ampicillin, 100 μg/mL
  Growth temperature: 37°C
  Growth strain: NEB Stable
  Copy number: High Copy
Gene/Insert
  Gene/Insert name: TOX2
  Species: H. sapiens (human)
  Insert size (bp): 1598
  Entrez Gene: TOX2 (a.k.a. GCX-1, MGC15880, C20orf100, dJ495O3.1, dJ1108D11.2)
  Promoter: EF1a
  Tag / fusion protein: V5 (C terminal on insert)
  Cloning method: Gateway Cloning
  Sequencing primers: 5′ GGGTGGAGACTGAAGTTAGGCCAG; 3′ CACATAGCGTAAAAGGAGCAACATAG
Resource information
  A portion of this plasmid was derived from a plasmid made by: Broad Institute Genetic Perturbation Platform
Terms and licenses: Academic/Nonprofit Terms; Industry Terms: Not Available to Industry
Depositor comments: NM_032883.2 Please test multiple small colonies in case of plasmid recombination. To make this collection available in a timely manner, a portion of this collection was not fully sequenced by Addgene. If an Addgene verified full plasmid sequence is not available, please contact us prior to placing an order to request the full sequence.
How to cite: TFORF3185 was a gift from Feng Zhang (Addgene plasmid # 144661 ; http://n2t.net/addgene:144661 ; RRID:Addgene_144661)
