[The description below was written by a language model from this plasmid's Addgene catalogue record and pLannotate feature annotations shown in this document.]
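Description:
TFORF3185 is a third-generation-style, self-inactivating lentiviral expression plasmid built on the pLX_TRC317 backbone, carrying the human transcription factor TOX2 (reference transcript noted by the depositor as NM_032883.2) as one member of a barcoded transcription factor ORF collection. In E. coli it is maintained through a high-copy ColE1/pUC-type origin with ampicillin selection via β-lactamase. An f1 origin and remnants of lac and T7/T3 cloning-vector sequence are also present. The depositor warns that the plasmid can recombine, as lentiviral vectors with repeated LTRs often do.

The viral genome is transcribed from an RSV promoter fused to a truncated HIV-1 5' LTR, followed by the Ψ packaging signal with a partial gag sequence, the RRE for Rev-dependent nuclear export, and a cPPT/CTS. It ends in a ΔU3 3' LTR that inactivates the LTR promoter after integration, with an SV40 poly(A) signal downstream. Within this unit, an SV40 early promoter drives puromycin N-acetyltransferase for selection of transduced mammalian cells. A separate EF-1α promoter drives the TOX2 ORF, which was inserted by Gateway recombination and is therefore flanked by attB1 and attB2 sites. The ORF is followed by a C-terminal V5 epitope tag for detection, and a WPRE downstream enhances transcript expression.

According to the record, each construct in the collection carries a unique 24-bp barcode. It is not annotated in the feature table, so its position cannot be stated from the record. The barcode allows the overexpressed factor to be identified in pooled screens, such as those examining directed differentiation.
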