Features (pLannotate 1.2.2; 34 found; start..end, strand, type, name):
      1..1179    +  promoter       EF-1α promoter: strong constitutive promoter for human elongation factor EF-1α
   1200..1217    +  protein_bind   attB1 (fragment): mutant version of attB; core recombination site for the Gateway® BP reaction BP Clonase™
   1217..2614    +  CDS            TOX2: TOX2_HUMAN - Also known as C20orf100, GCX1. Experimental evidence at protein level: Swiss-Prot protein existence level 1. Putative transcriptional activator involved in the hypothalamo-pituitary-gonadal system. From Homo sapiens (Human).
   2616..2640    -  protein_bind   attB2: mutant version of attB; recombination site for the Gateway® BP reaction BP Clonase™
   2648..2689    +  CDS            V5 tag: epitope tag from simian virus 5
   2705..2758    +  promoter       U6 promoter (fragment): RNA polymerase III promoter for human U6 snRNA
   2800..3388    +  misc_feature   WPRE: woodchuck hepatitis virus posttranscriptional regulatory element
   3439..3458    +  misc_feature   cPPT/CTS (fragment): central polypurine tract and central termination sequence of HIV-1
   3460..3693    +  LTR            3' LTR (ΔU3): self-inactivating 3' long terminal repeat (LTR) from HIV-1
   3771..3892    +  polyA_signal   SV40 poly(A) signal: SV40 polyadenylation signal
   3932..4067    +  rep_origin     SV40 ori: SV40 origin of replication
   4088..4106    -  promoter       T7 promoter: promoter for bacteriophage T7 RNA polymerase
   4114..4269    +  CDS            lacZα (fragment): LacZα fragment of β-galactosidase; lacZ fragment
   4274..4702    +  rep_origin     f1 ori (sequence partly withheld): f1 bacteriophage origin of replication; arrow indicates direction of (+) strand synthesis
   4755..4859    +  promoter       AmpR promoter: bla
   4860..5720    +  CDS            AmpR: β-lactamase; bla; confers resistance to ampicillin, carbenicillin, and related antibiotics
   5891..6479    +  rep_origin     ori: high-copy-number ColE1/pMB1/pBR322/pUC origin of replication
   6662..6754    +  CDS            lacI (fragment): lac repressor; lacI; The lac repressor binds to the lac operator to inhibit transcription in E. coli. This inhibition can be relieved by adding lactose or isopropyl-β-D-thiogalactopyranoside (IPTG).
   6767..6788    +  protein_bind   CAP binding site: CAP binding activates transcription in the presence of cAMP. E. coli catabolite activator protein
   6803..6833    +  promoter       lac promoter: promoter for the E. coli lac operon
   6841..6857    +  protein_bind   lac operator: The lac repressor binds to the lac operator to inhibit transcription in E. coli. This inhibition can be relieved by adding lactose or isopropyl-β-D-thiogalactopyranoside (IPTG). lac repressor encoded by lacI
   6902..6920    +  promoter       T3 promoter: promoter for bacteriophage T3 RNA polymerase
   6948..7174    +  promoter       RSV promoter: Rous sarcoma virus enhancer/promoter
   7175..7355    +  LTR            5' LTR (truncated): truncated 5' long terminal repeat (LTR) from HIV-1
   7402..7527    +  misc_feature   HIV-1 Ψ: packaging signal of human immunodeficiency virus type 1
   7511..7874    +  CDS            HIV-1 gag (fragment): gag protein from human immunodeficiency virus 1; gag
   8020..8253    +  misc_feature   RRE: The Rev response element (RRE) of HIV-1 allows for Rev-dependent mRNA export from the nucleus to the cytoplasm.
   8630..8656    +  CDS            Rev (fragment): human immunodeficiency virus 1 (HIV-1) Rev protein; rev; enhances nuclear export of unspliced and incompletely spliced viral mRNAs
   8663..8686    +  promoter       SV40 promoter (fragment): SV40 early promoter
   8687..8758    +  promoter       SV40 promoter (fragment): SV40 enhancer and early promoter
   8782..8917    +  rep_origin     SV40 ori: SV40 origin of replication
   8963..9559    +  CDS            PuroR (fragment): puromycin N-acetyltransferase; pac from Streptomyces; confers resistance to puromycin
   9608..9725    +  misc_feature   cPPT/CTS: central polypurine tract and central termination sequence of HIV-1
   9790..9856    +  CDS            small t antigen (fragment): SV40 (simian virus 40) small t antigen
>Addgene plasmid #144661 | TFORF3185 | addgene full sequence | sequence record 349339 | Addgene NGS Result
GGCTCCGGTGCCCGTCAGTGGGCAGAGCGCACATCGCCCACAGTCCCCGAGAAGTTGGGGGGAGGGGTCG
GCAATTGAACCGGTGCCTAGAGAAGGTGGCGCGGGGTAAACTGGGAAAGTGATGTCGTGTACTGGCTCCG
CCTTTTTCCCGAGGGTGGGGGAGAACCGTATATAAGTGCAGTAGTCGCCGTGAACGTTCTTTTTCGCAAC
GGGTTTGCCGCCAGAACACAGGTAAGTGCCGTGTGTGGTTCCCGCGGGCCTGGCCTCTTTACGGGTTATG
GCCCTTGCGTGCCTTGAATTACTTCCACCTGGCTGCAGTACGTGATTCTTGATCCCGAGCTTCGGGTTGG
AAGTGGGTGGGAGAGTTCGAGGCCTTGCGCTTAAGGAGCCCCTTCGCCTCGTGCTTGAGTTGAGGCCTGG
CCTGGGCGCTGGGGCCGCCGCGTGCGAATCTGGTGGCACCTTCGCGCCTGTCTCGCTGCTTTCGATAAGT
CTCTAGCCATTTAAAATTTTTGATGACCTGCTGCGACGCTTTTTTTCTGGCAAGATAGTCTTGTAAATGC
GGGCCAAGATCTGCACACTGGTATTTCGGTTTTTGGGGCCGCGGGCGGCGACGGGGCCCGTGCGTCCCAG
CGCACATGTTCGGCGAGGCGGGGCCTGCGAGCGCGGCCACCGAGAATCGGACGGGGGTAGTCTCAAGCTG
GCCGGCCTGCTCTGGTGCCTGGCCTCGCGCCGCCGTGTATCGCCCCGCCCTGGGCGGCAAGGCTGGCCCG
GTCGGCACCAGTTGCGTGAGCGGAAAGATGGCCGCTTCCCGGCCCTGCTGCAGGGAGCTCAAAATGGAGG
ACGCGGCGCTCGGGAGAGCGGGCGGGTGAGTCACCCACACAAAGGAAAAGGGCCTTTCCGTCCTCAGCCG
TCGCTTCATGTGACTCCACGGAGTACCGGGCGCCGTCCAGGCACCTCGATTAGTTCTCGAGCTTTTGGAG
TACGTCGTCTTTAGGTTGGGGGGAGGGGTTTTATGCGATGGAGTTTCCCCACACTGAGTGGGTGGAGACT
GAAGTTAGGCCAGCTTGGCACTTGATGTAATTCTCCTTGGAATTTGCCCTTTTTGAGTTTGGATCTTGGT
TCATTCTCAAGCCTCAGACAGTGGTTCAAAGTTTTTTTCTTCCATTTCAGGTGTCGTGAGGCTAGCATCG
ATTGATCAACAAGTTTGTACAAAAAAGTTGGCATGAGTGACGGAAACCCAGAGCTCCTGTCAACCAGCCA
GACCTACAACGGCCAGAGCGAGAACAACGAAGACTATGAGATCCCCCCGATAACACCTCCCAACCTCCCG
GAGCCATCCCTCCTGCACCTGGGGGACCACGAAGCCAGCTACCACTCGCTGTGCCACGGCCTCACCCCCA
ACGGTCTGCTCCCTGCCTACTCCTATCAGGCCATGGACCTCCCAGCCATCATGGTGTCCAACATGCTAGC
ACAGGACAGCCACCTGCTGTCGGGCCAGCTGCCCACGATCCAGGAGATGGTCCACTCGGAAGTGGCTGCC
TATGACTCGGGCCGGCCCGGGCCCCTGCTGGGTCGCCCGGCAATGCTGGCCAGCCACATGAGTGCCCTCA
GCCAGTCCCAGCTCATCTCGCAGATGGGCATCCGGAGCAGCATCGCCCACAGCTCCCCATCACCGCCGGG
GAGCAAGTCAGCGACCCCCTCTCCCTCCAGCTCCACTCAGGAAGAGGAGTCGGAAGTGCATTTCAAGATC
TCGGGAGAAAAGAGACCTTCAGCCGACCCAGGAAAAAAGGCCAAGAACCCGAAGAAGAAGAAAAAGAAGG
ACCCCAATGAGCCGCAGAAGCCTGTGTCGGCCTACGCACTCTTCTTCAGAGACACTCAGGCCGCCATCAA
GGGTCAGAACCCCAGTGCCACTTTCGGTGACGTGTCCAAAATCGTGGCCTCCATGTGGGACAGCCTGGGA
GAGGAACAGAAGCAGGCCTACAAGAGGAAGACAGAAGCAGCAAAGAAGGAATATCTGAAGGCCCTGGCAG
CCTACCGGGCTAGCCTCGTCTCCAAGAGCTCCCCAGATCAAGGTGAGACCAAGAGCACTCAGGCAAACCC
ACCAGCCAAAATGCTCCCACCCAAGCAGCCCATGTATGCCATGCCAGGCCTGGCCTCCTTCCTGACGCCG
TCGGACCTGCAGGCCTTCCGCAGTGGGGCCTCCCCTGCCAGCCTCGCCCGGACGCTGGGCTCCAAGTCTC
TGCTGCCAGGCCTCAGTGCGTCCCCGCCGCCGCCACCCTCCTTCCCGCTCAGCCCCACACTGCACCAGCA
GCTGTCACTGCCCCCTCACGCCCAGGGCGCCCTCCTCAGTCCACCTGTTAGCATGTCCCCAGCCCCCCAG
CCCCCTGTCCTGCCCACCCCCATGGCACTCCAGGTGCAGCTGGCGATGAGCCCCTCACCTCCAGGGCCAC
AGGACTTCCCGCACATCTCTGAGTTCCCCAGCAGCTCGGGATCCTGCTCACCTGGCCCATCCAACCCCAC
CAGCAGCGGGGACTGGGACAGCAGCTACCCCAGTGGGGAGTGTGGCATCAGCACCTGCAGCCTGCTCCCC
AGGGACAAATCGCTCTACCTCACCTACCCAACTTTCTTGTACAAAGTGGTTGATATCGGTAAGCCTATCC
CTAACCCTCTCCTCGGTCTCGATTCTACGTAGTAATGAACTAGTCCGTAACTTGAAAGTATTTCGATTTC
TTGGCTTTATATATCTTGTGGAAAGGACGAATTATAAGGAATGTCTACAAAAGGACGCGTTAAGTCGACA
ATCAACCTCTGGATTACAAAATTTGTGAAAGATTGACTGGTATTCTTAACTATGTTGCTCCTTTTACGCT
ATGTGGATACGCTGCTTTAATGCCTTTGTATCATGCTATTGCTTCCCGTATGGCTTTCATTTTCTCCTCC
TTGTATAAATCCTGGTTGCTGTCTCTTTATGAGGAGTTGTGGCCCGTTGTCAGGCAACGTGGCGTGGTGT
GCACTGTGTTTGCTGACGCAACCCCCACTGGTTGGGGCATTGCCACCACCTGTCAGCTCCTTTCCGGGAC
TTTCGCTTTCCCCCTCCCTATTGCCACGGCGGAACTCATCGCCGCCTGCCTTGCCCGCTGCTGGACAGGG
GCTCGGCTGTTGGGCACTGACAATTCCGTGGTGTTGTCGGGGAAATCATCGTCCTTTCCTTGGCTGCTCG
CCTGTGTTGCCACCTGGATTCTGCGCGGGACGTCCTTCTGCTACGTCCCTTCGGCCCTCAATCCAGCGGA
CCTTCCTTCCCGCGGCCTGCTGCCGGCTCTGCGGCCTCTTCCGCGTCTTCGCCTTCGCCCTCAGACGAGT
CGGATCTCCCTTTGGGCCGCCTCCCCGCGTCGACTTTAAGACCAATGACTTACAAGGCAGCTGTAGATCT
TAGCCACTTTTTAAAAGAAAAGGGGGGACTGGAAGGGCTAATTCACTCCCAACGAAGACAAGATCTGCTT
TTTGCTTGTACTGGGTCTCTCTGGTTAGACCAGATCTGAGCCTGGGAGCTCTCTGGCTAACTAGGGAACC
CACTGCTTAAGCCTCAATAAAGCTTGCCTTGAGTGCTTCAAGTAGTGTGTGCCCGTCTGTTGTGTGACTC
TGGTAACTAGAGATCCCTCAGACCCTTTTAGTCAGTGTGGAAAATCTCTAGCAGTACGTATAGTAGTTCA
TGTCATCTTATTATTCAGTATTTATAACTTGCAAAGAAATGAATATCAGAGAGTGAGAGGAACTTGTTTA
TTGCAGCTTATAATGGTTACAAATAAAGCAATAGCATCACAAATTTCACAAATAAAGCATTTTTTTCACT
GCATTCTAGTTGTGGTTTGTCCAAACTCATCAATGTATCTTATCATGTCTGGCTCTAGCTATCCCGCCCC
TAACTCCGCCCATCCCGCCCCTAACTCCGCCCAGTTCCGCCCATTCTCCGCCCCATGGCTGACTAATTTT
TTTTATTTATGCAGAGGCCGAGGCCGCCTCGGCCTCTGAGCTATTCCAGAAGTAGTGAGGAGGCTTTTTT
GGAGGCCTAGGGACGTACCCAATTCGCCCTATAGTGAGTCGTATTACGCGCGCTCACTGGCCGTCGTTTT
ACAACGTCGTGACTGGGAAAACCCTGGCGTTACCCAACTTAATCGCCTTGCAGCACATCCCCCTTTCGCC
AGCTGGCGTAATAGCGAAGAGGCCCGCACCGATCGCCCTTCCCAACAGTTGCGCAGCCTGAATGGCGAAT
GGG
[124 nt withheld, positions 4274-4397]
C
[91 nt withheld, positions 4399-4489]
A
[49 nt withheld, positions 4491-4539]
CCTTTGACGTTGGAGTCCACGTTCTTT
[37 nt withheld, positions 4567-4603]
ACCCTATCTCGGTCTATTCTTTTGATTTATAAGGGATTTTGCCGATTTCGGCCTATTGGTTAAAAAATGA
GCTGATTTAACAAAAATTTAACGCGAATTTTAACAAAATATTAACGCTTACAATTTAGGTGGCACTTTTC
GGGGAAATGTGCGCGGAACCCCTATTTGTTTATTTTTCTAAATACATTCAAATATGTATCCGCTCATGAG
ACAATAACCCTGATAAATGCTTCAATAATATTGAAAAAGGAAGAGTATGAGTATTCAACATTTCCGTGTC
GCCCTTATTCCCTTTTTTGCGGCATTTTGCCTTCCTGTTTTTGCTCACCCAGAAACGCTGGTGAAAGTAA
AAGATGCTGAAGATCAGTTGGGTGCACGAGTGGGTTACATCGAACTGGATCTCAACAGCGGTAAGATCCT
TGAGAGTTTTCGCCCCGAAGAACGTTTTCCAATGATGAGCACTTTTAAAGTTCTGCTATGTGGCGCGGTA
TTATCCCGTATTGACGCCGGGCAAGAGCAACTCGGTCGCCGCATACACTATTCTCAGAATGACTTGGTTG
AGTACTCACCAGTCACAGAAAAGCATCTTACGGATGGCATGACAGTAAGAGAATTATGCAGTGCTGCCAT
AACCATGAGTGATAACACTGCGGCCAACTTACTTCTGACAACGATCGGAGGACCGAAGGAGCTAACCGCT
TTTTTGCACAACATGGGGGATCATGTAACTCGCCTTGATCGTTGGGAACCGGAGCTGAATGAAGCCATAC
CAAACGACGAGCGTGACACCACGATGCCTGTAGCAATGGCAACAACGTTGCGCAAACTATTAACTGGCGA
ACTACTTACTCTAGCTTCCCGGCAACAATTAATAGACTGGATGGAGGCGGATAAAGTTGCAGGACCACTT
CTGCGCTCGGCCCTTCCGGCTGGCTGGTTTATTGCTGATAAATCTGGAGCCGGTGAGCGTGGGTCTCGCG
GTATCATTGCAGCACTGGGGCCAGATGGTAAGCCCTCCCGTATCGTAGTTATCTACACGACGGGGAGTCA
GGCAACTATGGATGAACGAAATAGACAGATCGCTGAGATAGGTGCCTCACTGATTAAGCATTGGTAACTG
TCAGACCAAGTTTACTCATATATACTTTAGATTGATTTAAAACTTCATTTTTAATTTAAAAGGATCTAGG
TGAAGATCCTTTTTGATAATCTCATGACCAAAATCCCTTAACGTGAGTTTTCGTTCCACTGAGCGTCAGA
CCCCGTAGAAAAGATCAAAGGATCTTCTTGAGATCCTTTTTTTCTGCGCGTAATCTGCTGCTTGCAAACA
AAAAAACCACCGCTACCAGCGGTGGTTTGTTTGCCGGATCAAGAGCTACCAACTCTTTTTCCGAAGGTAA
CTGGCTTCAGCAGAGCGCAGATACCAAATACTGTTCTTCTAGTGTAGCCGTAGTTAGGCCACCACTTCAA
GAACTCTGTAGCACCGCCTACATACCTCGCTCTGCTAATCCTGTTACCAGTGGCTGCTGCCAGTGGCGAT
AAGTCGTGTCTTACCGGGTTGGACTCAAGACGATAGTTACCGGATAAGGCGCAGCGGTCGGGCTGAACGG
GGGGTTCGTGCACACAGCCCAGCTTGGAGCGAACGACCTACACCGAACTGAGATACCTACAGCGTGAGCT
ATGAGAAAGCGCCACGCTTCCCGAAGGGAGAAAGGCGGACAGGTATCCGGTAAGCGGCAGGGTCGGAACA
GGAGAGCGCACGAGGGAGCTTCCAGGGGGAAACGCCTGGTATCTTTATAGTCCTGTCGGGTTTCGCCACC
TCTGACTTGAGCGTCGATTTTTGTGATGCTCGTCAGGGGGGCGGAGCCTATGGAAAAACGCCAGCAACGC
GGCCTTTTTACGGTTCCTGGCCTTTTGCTGGCCTTTTGCTCACATGTTCTTTCCTGCGTTATCCCCTGAT
TCTGTGGATAACCGTATTACCGCCTTTGAGTGAGCTGATACCGCTCGCCGCAGCCGAACGACCGAGCGCA
GCGAGTCAGTGAGCGAGGAAGCGGAAGAGCGCCCAATACGCAAACCGCCTCTCCCCGCGCGTTGGCCGAT
TCATTAATGCAGCTGGCACGACAGGTTTCCCGACTGGAAAGCGGGCAGTGAGCGCAACGCAATTAATGTG
AGTTAGCTCACTCATTAGGCACCCCAGGCTTTACACTTTATGCTTCCGGCTCGTATGTTGTGTGGAATTG
TGAGCGGATAACAATTTCACACAGGAAACAGCTATGACCATGATTACGCCAAGCGCGCAATTAACCCTCA
CTAAAGGGAACAAAAGCTGGAGCTGCAAGCTTAATGTAGTCTTATGCAATACTCTTGTAGTCTTGCAACA
TGGTAACGATGAGTTAGCAACATGCCTTACAAGGAGAGAAAAAGCACCGTGCATGCCGATTGGTGGAAGT
AAGGTGGTACGATCGTGCCTTATTAGGAAGGCAACAGACGGGTCTGACATGGATTGGACGAACCACTGAA
TTGCCGCATTGCAGAGATATTGTATTTAAGTGCCTAGCTCGATACATAAACGGGTCTCTCTGGTTAGACC
AGATCTGAGCCTGGGAGCTCTCTGGCTAACTAGGGAACCCACTGCTTAAGCCTCAATAAAGCTTGCCTTG
AGTGCTTCAAGTAGTGTGTGCCCGTCTGTTGTGTGACTCTGGTAACTAGAGATCCCTCAGACCCTTTTAG
TCAGTGTGGAAAATCTCTAGCAGTGGCGCCCGAACAGGGACTTGAAAGCGAAAGGGAAACCAGAGGAGCT
CTCTCGACGCAGGACTCGGCTTGCTGAAGCGCGCACGGCAAGAGGCGAGGGGCGGCGACTGGTGAGTACG
CCAAAAATTTTGACTAGCGGAGGCTAGAAGGAGAGAGATGGGTGCGAGAGCGTCAGTATTAAGCGGGGGA
GAATTAGATCGCGATGGGAAAAAATTCGGTTAAGGCCAGGGGGAAAGAAAAAATATAAATTAAAACATAT
AGTATGGGCAAGCAGGGAGCTAGAACGATTCGCAGTTAATCCTGGCCTGTTAGAAACATCAGAAGGCTGT
AGACAAATACTGGGACAGCTACAACCATCCCTTCAGACAGGATCAGAAGAACTTAGATCATTATATAATA
CAGTAGCAACCCTCTATTGTGTGCATCAAAGGATAGAGATAAAAGACACCAAGGAAGCTTTAGACAAGAT
AGAGGAAGAGCAAAACAAAAGTAAGACCACCGCACAGCAAGCGGCCGCTGATCTTCAGACCTGGAGGAGG
AGATATGAGGGACAATTGGAGAAGTGAATTATATAAATATAAAGTAGTAAAAATTGAACCATTAGGAGTA
GCACCCACCAAGGCAAAGAGAAGAGTGGTGCAGAGAGAAAAAAGAGCAGTGGGAATAGGAGCTTTGTTCC
TTGGGTTCTTGGGAGCAGCAGGAAGCACTATGGGCGCAGCGTCAATGACGCTGACGGTACAGGCCAGACA
ATTATTGTCTGGTATAGTGCAGCAGCAGAACAATTTGCTGAGGGCTATTGAGGCGCAACAGCATCTGTTG
CAACTCACAGTCTGGGGCATCAAGCAGCTCCAGGCAAGAATCCTGGCTGTGGAAAGATACCTAAAGGATC
AACAGCTCCTGGGGATTTGGGGTTGCTCTGGAAAACTCATTTGCACCACTGCTGTGCCTTGGAATGCTAG
TTGGAGTAATAAATCTCTGGAACAGATTTGGAATCACACGACCTGGATGGAGTGGGACAGAGAAATTAAC
AATTACACAAGCTTAATACACTCCTTAATTGAAGAATCGCAAAACCAGCAAGAAAAGAATGAACAAGAAT
TATTGGAATTAGATAAATGGGCAAGTTTGTGGAATTGGTTTAACATAACAAATTGGCTGTGGTATATAAA
ATTATTCATAATGATAGTAGGAGGCTTGGTAGGTTTAAGAATAGTTTTTGCTGTACTTTCTATAGTGAAT
AGAGTTAGGCAGGGATATTCACCATTATCGTTTCAGACCCACCTCCCAACCCCGAGGGGACCCATGCATT
GCATCTCAATTAGTCAGCAACCAGGTGTGGAAAGTCCCCAGGCTCCCCAGCAGGCAGAAGTATGCAAAGC
ATGCGTCTCAATTAGTCAGCAACCATAGTCCCGCCCCTAACTCCGCCCATCCCGCCCCTAACTCCGCCCA
GTTCCGCCCATTCTCCGCCCCATGGCTGACTAATTTTTTTTATTTATGCAGAGGCCGAGGCCGCCTCGGC
CTCTGAGCTATTCCAGAAGTAGTGAGGAGGCTTTTTTGGAGGCCTAGGCTTTTGCAAAAAGCTTTCTAGA
GGTACCACCGGAGCTTACCATGACCGAGTACAAGCCCACGGTGCGCCTCGCCACCCGCGACGACGTCCCC
AGGGCCGTACGCACCCTCGCCGCCGCGTTCGCCGACTACCCCGCCACGCGCCACACCGTCGATCCGGACC
GCCACATCGAGCGGGTCACCGAGCTGCAAGAACTCTTCCTCACGCGCGTCGGGCTCGACATCGGCAAGGT
GTGGGTCGCGGACGACGGCGCCGCCGTGGCGGTCTGGACCACGCCGGAGAGCGTCGAAGCGGGGGCGGTG
TTCGCCGAGATCGGCCCGCGCATGGCCGAGTTGAGCGGTTCCCGGCTGGCCGCGCAGCAACAGATGGAAG
GCCTCCTGGCGCCGCACCGGCCCAAGGAGCCCGCGTGGTTCCTGGCCACCGTCGGCGTCTCGCCCGACCA
CCAGGGCAAGGGTCTGGGCAGCGCCGTCGTGCTCCCCGGAGTGGAGGCGGCCGAGCGCGCCGGGGTGCCC
GCCTTCCTGGAGACCTCCGCGCCCCGCAACCTCCCCTTCTACGAGCGGCTCGGCTTCACCGTCACCGCCG
ACGTCGAGGTGCCCGAAGGACCGCGCACCTGGTGCATGACCCGCAAGCCCGGTGCCAGTTAACGAATTCT
AGATCTTGAGACAAATGGCAGTATTCATCCACAATTTTAAAAGAAAAGGGGGGATTGGGGGGTACAGTGC
AGGGGAAAGAATAGTAGACATAATAGCAACAGACATACAAACTAAAGAATTACAAAAACAAATTACAAAA
ATTCAAAATTTTCGGGTTTATTACAGGGACAGCAGAGATCCACTTTGGCGCCGGCTCGAGGCCTGCAGGT
GCAAAGATGGATAAAGTTTTAAACAGAGAGGAATCTTTGCAGCTAATGGACCTTCTAGGTCTTGAAAGGA
GTGGGAATT
