>Addgene plasmid #144661 | TFORF3185 | depositor partial sequence | sequence record 286098 | Insert
ATCGATTGATCAACAAGTTTGTACAAAAAAGTTGGCATGAGTGACGGAAACCCAGAGCTCCTGTCAACCA
GCCAGACCTACAACGGCCAGAGCGAGAACAACGAAGACTATGAGATCCCCCCGATAACACCTCCCAACCT
CCCGGAGCCATCCCTCCTGCACCTGGGGGACCACGAAGCCAGCTACCACTCGCTGTGCCACGGCCTCACC
CCCAACGGTCTGCTCCCTGCCTACTCCTATCAGGCCATGGACCTCCCAGCCATCATGGTGTCCAACATGC
TAGCACAGGACAGCCACCTGCTGTCGGGCCAGCTGCCCACGATCCAGGAGATGGTCCACTCGGAAGTGGC
TGCCTATGACTCGGGCCGGCCCGGGCCCCTGCTGGGTCGCCCGGCAATGCTGGCCAGCCACATGAGTGCC
CTCAGCCAGTCCCAGCTCATCTCGCAGATGGGCATCCGGAGCAGCATCGCCCACAGCTCCCCATCACCGC
CGGGGAGCAAGTCAGCGACCCCCTCTCCCTCCAGCTCCACTCAGGAAGAGGAGTCGGAAGTGCATTTCAA
GATCTCGGGAGAAAAGAGACCTTCAGCCGACCCAGGAAAAAAGGCCAAGAACCCGAAGAAGAAGAAAAAG
AAGGACCCCAATGAGCCGCAGAAGCCTGTGTCGGCCTACGCACTCTTCTTCAGAGACACTCAGGCCGCCA
TCAAGGGTCAGAACCCCAGTGCCACTTTCGGTGACGTGTCCAAAATCGTGGCCTCCATGTGGGACAGCCT
GGGAGAGGAACAGAAGCAGGCCTACAAGAGGAAGACAGAAGCAGCAAAGAAGGAATATCTGAAGGCCCTG
GCAGCCTACCGGGCTAGCCTCGTCTCCAAGAGCTCCCCAGATCAAGGTGAGACCAAGAGCACTCAGGCAA
ACCCACCAGCCAAAATGCTCCCACCCAAGCAGCCCATGTATGCCATGCCAGGCCTGGCCTCCTTCCTGAC
GCCGTCGGACCTGCAGGCCTTCCGCAGTGGGGCCTCCCCTGCCAGCCTCGCCCGGACGCTGGGCTCCAAG
TCTCTGCTGCCAGGCCTCAGTGCGTCCCCGCCGCCGCCACCCTCCTTCCCGCTCAGCCCCACACTGCACC
AGCAGCTGTCACTGCCCCCTCACGCCCAGGGCGCCCTCCTCAGTCCACCTGTTAGCATGTCCCCAGCCCC
CCAGCCCCCTGTCCTGCCCACCCCCATGGCACTCCAGGTGCAGCTGGCGATGAGCCCCTCACCTCCAGGG
CCACAGGACTTCCCGCACATCTCTGAGTTCCCCAGCAGCTCGGGATCCTGCTCACCTGGCCCATCCAACC
CCACCAGCAGCGGGGACTGGGACAGCAGCTACCCCAGTGGGGAGTGTGGCATCAGCACCTGCAGCCTGCT
CCCCAGGGACAAATCGCTCTACCTCACCTACCCAACTTTCTTGTACAAAGTGGTTGATATCGGTAAGCCT
ATCCCTAACCCTCTCCTCGGTCTCGATTCTACGTAGTAATGAACTAGTCCGTAACTTGAAAGTATTTCGA
TTTCTTGGCTTTATATATCTTGTGGAAAGGACGAATTATAAGGAATGTCTACAAAAGG
