>Addgene plasmid #144661 | TFORF3185 | depositor partial sequence | sequence record 286099 | Barcode
ATTATAAGGAATGTCTACAAAAGG
